Addgene plasmid #17375: pBS Wnt-4HA
Depositing lab: Jan Kitajewski. Depositing organization: Columbia University. Publication: Transformation by Wnt family proteins correlates with regulation of beta-catenin. Shimizu H, Julius MA, Giarre M, Zheng Z, Brown AM, Kitajewski J. Cell Growth Differ. 1997 Dec . 8(12):1349-58. PubMed 9419423.
Backbone
  Vector backbone: pBS KS(+)
  Backbone manufacturer: Stratagene
  Backbone size w/o insert (bp): 3000
  Vector type: Bacterial Expression
Growth in bacteria
  Bacterial resistance: Ampicillin, 100 μg/mL
  Growth temperature: 37°C
  Growth strain: DH5alpha
  Copy number: High Copy
Gene/Insert
  Gene/Insert name: Wnt-4HA (alt name: wnt4)
  Species: M. musculus (mouse)
  Insert size (bp): 1300
  Entrez Gene: Wnt4 (a.k.a. Wnt-4)
  Tag / fusion protein: HA (C terminal on insert)
  Cloning method: Restriction Enzyme
  Sequencing primers: 5′ T7; 3′ T3
Terms and licenses: Academic/Nonprofit Terms; Industry Terms: Not Available to Industry
Depositor comments: Expression of multiple novel Wnt-1/int-1-related genes during fetal and adult mouse development. Gavin BJ, McMahon JA, McMahon AP In Genes Dev. 1990 Dec . 4(12B):2319-32.
How to cite: pBS Wnt-4HA was a gift from Jan Kitajewski (Addgene plasmid # 17375 ; http://n2t.net/addgene:17375 ; RRID:Addgene_17375)
