[The description below was written by a language model from this plasmid's Addgene catalogue record.]
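Description:
pBS Wnt-4HA is a small, high-copy bacterial plasmid built on the Stratagene pBS KS(+) (Bluescript) phagemid backbone of about 3 kb. It carries a roughly 1.3 kb mouse Wnt4 cDNA inserted by restriction enzyme cloning. The plasmid is propagated in standard E. coli cloning strains under ampicillin selection. No feature table accompanies the record, so the exact cloning sites and insert orientation are not stated. The listed sequencing primers, T7 at the 5′ end and T3 at the 3′ end, match the phage promoter sites that flank the polylinker in Bluescript-type vectors, and they suggest that the coding sequence reads from the T7 side.

The insert encodes Wnt-4, a secreted signalling glycoprotein of the Wnt family, fused at its C terminus to an HA epitope tag. The tag allows the protein to be detected or immunoprecipitated with anti-HA antibodies, which is useful because good antibodies against individual Wnt proteins have historically been scarce. The repository classifies the vector as "bacterial expression", but the record names no dedicated expression promoter and no eukaryotic regulatory elements. The plasmid is therefore probably best regarded as a cloning and storage construct: a source of the tagged Wnt4 cDNA for subcloning into mammalian or retroviral expression vectors, and potentially a template for in vitro transcription from the flanking phage promoters. The associated publication compared the transforming activity of different Wnt family members and related it to their regulation of beta-catenin. This fits the plasmid being one of a set of HA-tagged Wnt cDNAs prepared for that comparison.
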