>Addgene plasmid #17375 | pBS Wnt-4HA | addgene partial sequence | sequence record 23637 | 17375 with T7
CGCGGGGCGGCCGCTTCTGAACTAGTGGATCCCCCGGGCTGCAGGAATTCCCTCGCATCACTGCCCTCAC
CGCTGTGTCCAGTCCCACCGTCGCGGACAGCAACCACAGTCGTCAGAACCGCAGCACAGAACCAGCAAGG
CCAGGCAGGCCATGGGCCCCCGTTCGTGCCTGCGGTCCCTGCGACTCCTCGTCTTCGCCGTGTTCTCGGC
CGCCGCGAGCAATTGGCTGTACCTGGCCAAGCTGTCATCGGTGGGCAGCATCTCCGAAGAGGAGACGTGC
GAGAAACTCAAAGGCCTGATCCAGAGGCAGGTGCAGATGTGCAAACGGAACCTTGAGGTGATGGACTCAG
TGCGCCGTGGTGCCCAGCTGGCCATCGAGGAGTGCCAATACCAGTTCCGGAACCGGCGCTGGAACTGTTC
CACACTGGACTCCCTCCCTGTCTTTGGGAAGGTGGTGACACAAGGGACCCGGGAGGCGGCCTTTGTATAC
GCCATCTCTTCAGCAGGTGTGGCCTTTGCAGTGACAAGGGCATGCAGCAGTGGAGAACTGGAGAAGTGTG
GCTGTGACCGGACAGTGCACGGGGTCAGCCCACAGGGCTTCCAGTGGTCAGGATGCTCGGACAACATCGC
CTATGGCGTAGCCTTCTCACAGTCCTTTGTGGACGTCCGGGAGANGANCAAGGGGGCCTCCTCCAGCCGG
GCACTCATGAATCTTCACAAC
