>Addgene plasmid #17375 | pBS Wnt-4HA | addgene partial sequence | sequence record 51274 | T3 5'-GCAATTAACCCTCACTAAAGG-3'
GAGGTCGACGGATCCTCTAGAGCCGGATCTTAATTAATTAAGGCCCTGGACCCAAAGAAGCGTAATCTGG
AACATCATATGGGTAGGCCATGGACCGGCACGTGTGCATCTCCACGAGCCGCTGGCACTGCCGGCACTTG
ACGAAGCAGCACCAGTGGAACCTGCAGCCACAGCGCTCGGCCAGCTCCACTTGCGCTGTGTGGAAGCCGC
GGCCACAGCACAGTAGCTCGCAGCCGTCAATGGCTTTAGATGTCTTGTTGCACGTGCGGCCCCTCGTGCC
TAGCACGCCACTGCGGATGTCCTGCTCACAGAAGTCCGGGCTAGGCTCCAGGTATACCAGGTCCTCATCT
GTATGTGGCTTGAACTGTGCATTCCGAGGCACCAGCGCCCGGGAGGAGCCTACGCGTCGTGGCTCCACCT
CCGTGGCACCGTCAAACTTCTCCTTTAGCGCGTGGCCAACCTGGCGGAAGGGCGGTACAGCACGCCAGCA
CGTCTTTACCTCGCAG
